>Addgene plasmid #152329 | pGBW-m4133578 | addgene full sequence | sequence record 307266 | Addgene NGS Result
CACCATGTTCGTCTTTCTTGTGTTACTCCCCCTGGTTTCGTCCCAGTGCGTGAACTTGACTACGCGAACC
CAACTGCCGCCAGCATATACAAATAGTTTCACCCGTGGAGTATACTACCCTGATAAAGTGTTTAGATCAA
GCGTACTACACTCTACTCAGGACCTGTTTCTCCCCTTCTTCTCCAATGTCACATGGTTTCATGCGATCCA
CGTTAGCGGCACCAACGGGACAAAGCGCTTTGACAACCCTGTGCTGCCATTCAATGATGGTGTGTATTTT
GCTTCTACCGAGAAGAGCAACATAATTCGGGGCTGGATCTTCGGAACTACCCTCGACAGTAAAACTCAGT
CATTGCTGATTGTGAATAACGCCACAAATGTCGTTATCAAGGTCTGTGAATTTCAATTCTGCAACGATCC
ATTCCTTGGGGTGTATTACCATAAAAATAATAAGTCCTGGATGGAGAGCGAATTTAGGGTATACTCGTCT
GCCAACAATTGTACTTTCGAGTATGTGTCTCAGCCCTTCTTAATGGATCTGGAAGGTAAACAGGGCAACT
TTAAGAACCTCCGCGAGTTTGTATTCAAAAATATAGACGGATACTTTAAGATTTATTCCAAGCACACACC
AATCAATTTGGTGCGGGATCTCCCGCAAGGGTTCAGCGCTCTGGAACCTCTAGTGGACCTCCCCATCGGC
ATTAACATCACAAGATTCCAGACGCTGTTAGCCCTGCATAGATCATACCTTACTCCCGGTGACAGTAGTT
CTGGGTGGACCGCAGGCGCGGCTGCATATTACGTGGGATATTTGCAGCCTCGGACGTTTCTGCTGAAATA
CAACGAGAACGGCACCATTACAGATGCCGTGGATTGCGCCCTTGACCCCCTAAGCGAAACTAAGTGTACG
CTTAAAAGCTTCACCGTCGAGAAGGGAATTTACCAGACTTCCAACTTTAGGGTCCAGCCGACAGAATCAA
TAGTTAGGTTCCCAAATATCACCAATTTGTGCCCTTTTGGGGAAGTCTTCAATGCTACACGATTTGCTTC
GGTTTATGCCTGGAACAGGAAGCGTATCTCAAATTGCGTCGCGGACTACAGCGTGCTCTATAATAGTGCA
AGTTTCTCGACCTTTAAATGTTATGGCGTGTCCCCGACCAAACTAAATGACCTCTGTTTTACAAACGTTT
ACGCCGATTCTTTTGTGATTCGCGGTGATGAGGTACGCCAAATCGCACCGGGCCAGACTGGCAAGATTGC
CGATTACAACTACAAGTTGCCTGACGACTTCACCGGATGTGTTATAGCCTGGAATAGCAATAATCTGGAT
TCTAAGGTCGGAGGTAACTATAACTACCTGTATAGACTGTTCCGTAAGTCAAACCTGAAACCCTTTGAGC
GGGACATCTCCACAGAGATTTACCAAGCAGGGTCTACCCCCTGCAATGGGGTTGAAGGATTCAATTGCTA
CTTTCCATTACAGAGCTACGGGTTCCAGCCTACGAACGGGGTTGGTTACCAGCCTTATAGGGTAGTGGTG
CTGTCGTTCGAACTGTTGCACGCTCCAGCTACAGTGTGCGGGCCTAAAAAATCAACTAACCTGGTTAAAA
ATAAGTGTGTTAATTTTAACTTCAATGGCTTAACCGGAACTGGAGTGCTCACGGAGTCAAACAAGAAATT
TCTACCGTTTCAGCAATTCGGGAGGGATATCGCAGACACTACGGACGCGGTCAGAGATCCACAGACCCTT
GAGATCCTTGACATAACACCCTGCTCTTTCGGAGGTGTCTCCGTAATTACACCAGGCACTAATACCTCTA
ATCAGGTGGCCGTGCTTTATCAGGATGTTAACTGTACAGAGGTCCCGGTGGCTATCCATGCCGACCAATT
GACACCTACGTGGCGCGTCTATTCTACCGGCTCCAACGTCTTCCAGACCCGGGCTGGATGCTTGATAGGC
GCAGAACACGTAAACAACTCTTACGAATGTGATATTCCCATTGGAGCCGGGATCTGCGCAAGCTACCAGA
CCCAAACAAACAGTCCCAGACGGGCTCGTAGCGTGGCCTCTCAGAGCATAATAGCCTATACCATGTCCCT
TGGCGCGGAGAATAGTGTGGCATACTCAAATAATAGCATCGCTATCCCCACTAACTTTACTATTTCCGTG
ACGACTGAGATTCTGCCAGTGTCTATGACTAAGACATCCGTGGATTGCACAATGTATATTTGTGGGGATT
CCACAGAGTGTAGCAACTTGTTGCTGCAATATGGATCATTCTGTACGCAGCTGAATCGCGCCCTCACCGG
CATCGCTGTGGAACAGGACAAGAACACTCAAGAGGTCTTTGCTCAGGTGAAGCAAATCTACAAGACCCCA
CCTATAAAAGACTTCGGGGGTTTTAACTTCTCGCAGATTCTCCCCGACCCCAGCAAGCCTTCAAAAAGGA
GCTTTATTGAGGACCTGTTGTTCAACAAGGTTACTTTAGCCGATGCCGGTTTTATCAAACAGTACGGCGA
CTGTCTTGGCGATATAGCAGCCCGGGATCTGATTTGCGCACAAAAATTCAATGGCCTTACCGTACTGCCA
CCCCTTCTCACCGACGAAATGATCGCGCAGTACACCTCCGCACTGCTGGCTGGGACCATCACTTCGGGAT
GGACCTTTGGGGCTGGTGCTGCTTTGCAAATTCCCTTCGCCATGCAGATGGCCTATCGATTCAATGGCAT
AGGGGTAACACAGAACGTATTGTATGAAAATCAAAAGCTAATCGCTAACCAGTTTAATTCAGCCATTGGT
AAGATCCAGGATTCACTCTCCAGTACAGCCTCTGCCCTGGGAAAGCTCCAGGACGTGGTCAACCAGAACG
CGCAGGCATTGAATACACTCGTCAAACAGCTGAGTAGCAATTTCGGCGCAATCAGTAGTGTCTTAAACGA
TATACTGAGTAGGCTTGATAAAGTAGAGGCCGAGGTCCAGATTGACAGACTAATCACGGGGCGTCTTCAG
AGTTTACAGACCTATGTGACCCAACAGCTGATCCGAGCAGCGGAAATTCGAGCAAGCGCGAACCTGGCCG
CTACTAAAATGAGTGAGTGCGTGCTGGGCCAAAGTAAACGAGTCGACTTTTGCGGCAAAGGGTATCATCT
CATGTCTTTCCCTCAGTCCGCCCCTCACGGTGTTGTTTTCCTCCACGTGACATACGTTCCCGCGCAGGAA
AAGAATTTTACTACGGCACCCGCTATTTGCCATGACGGAAAGGCTCATTTTCCACGGGAGGGAGTGTTCG
TTTCAAACGGGACACACTGGTTTGTAACTCAGCGGAACTTTTATGAGCCTCAAATCATCACGACAGACAA
TACCTTCGTGAGTGGCAACTGCGATGTAGTCATAGGCATTGTGAATAACACTGTTTATGATCCACTTCAG
CCGGAACTCGACAGCTTCAAAGAGGAATTGGATAAGTACTTTAAAAATCATACCAGTCCAGACGTAGATC
TCGGCGATATATCGGGCATTAACGCCAGTGTGGTCAATATACAAAAGGAGATTGACAGACTGAATGAAGT
AGCTAAGAACCTCAACGAATCTCTGATTGACCTGCAAGAGCTAGGGAAGTACGAGCAGTATATCAAATGG
CCATGGTACATATGGCTGGGTTTTATCGCGGGTCTTATTGCCATAGTCATGGTGACGATTATGTTGTGCT
GTATGACCTCCTGCTGTTCTTGTTTGAAAGGCTGCTGCTCCTGTGGTAGCTGTTGCAAATTCGATGAAGA
TGACTCTGAACCCGTGTTGAAAGGCGTTAAGCTACACTACACAGAAAACCTTTACTTTCAGTCGCACCAT
CACCATCACCATTAAGCTAGCTTGACTGACTGAGATACAGCGTACCTTCAGCTCACAGACATGATAAGAT
ACATTGATGAGTTTGGACAAACCACAACTAGAATGCAGTGAAAAAAATGCTTTATTTGTGAAATTTGTGA
TGCTATTGCTTTATTTGTAACCATTATAAGCTGCAATAAACAAGTTAACAACAACAATTGCATTCATTTT
ATGTTTCAGGTTCAGGGGGAGGTGTGGGAGGTTTTTTAAAGCAAGTAAAACCTCTACAAATGTGGTATTG
GCCCATCTCTATCGGTATCGTAGCATAACCCCTTGGGGCCTCTAAACGGGTCTTGAGGGGTTTTTTGTGC
CCCTCGGGCCGGATTGCTATCTACCGGCATTGGCGCAGAAAAAAATGCCTGATGCGACGCTGCGCGTCTT
ATACTCCCACATATGCCAGATTCAGCAACGGATACGGCTTCCCCAACTTGCCCACTTCCATACGTGTCCT
CCTTACCAGAAATTTATCCTTAAGGTCGTCAGCTATCCTGCAGGCGATCTCTCGATTTCGATCAAGACAT
TCCTTTAATGGTCTTTTCTGGACACCACTAGGGGTCAGAAGTAGTTCATCAAACTTTCTTCCCTCCCTAA
TCTCATTGGTTACCTTGGGCTATCGAAACTTAATTAACCAGTCAAGTCAGCTACTTGGCGAGATCGACTT
GTCTGGGTTTCGACTACGCTCAGAATTGCGTCAGTCAAGTTCGATCTGGTCCTTGCTATTGCACCCGTTC
TCCGATTACGAGTTTCATTTAAATCATGTGAGCAAAAGGCCAGCAAAAGGCCAGGAACCGTAAAAAGGCC
GCGTTGCTGGCGTTTTTCCATAGGCTCCGCCCCCCTGACGAGCATCACAAAAATCGACGCTCAAGTCAGA
GGTGGCGAAACCCGACAGGACTATAAAGATACCAGGCGTTTCCCCCTGGAAGCTCCCTCGTGCGCTCTCC
TGTTCCGACCCTGCCGCTTACCGGATACCTGTCCGCCTTTCTCCCTTCGGGAAGCGTGGCGCTTTCTCAT
AGCTCACGCTGTAGGTATCTCAGTTCGGTGTAGGTCGTTCGCTCCAAGCTGGGCTGTGTGCACGAACCCC
CCGTTCAGCCCGACCGCTGCGCCTTATCCGGTAACTATCGTCTTGAGTCCAACCCGGTAAGACACGACTT
ATCGCCACTGGCAGCAGCCACTGGTAACAGGATTAGCAGAGCGAGGTATGTAGGCGGTGCTACAGAGTTC
TTGAAGTGGTGGCCTAACTACGGCTACACTAGAAGAACAGTATTTGGTATCTGCGCTCTGCTGAAGCCAG
TTACCTTCGGAAAAAGAGTTGGTAGCTCTTGATCCGGCAAACAAACCACCGCTGGTAGCGGTGGTTTTTT
TGTTTGCAAGCAGCAGATTACGCGCAGAAAAAAAGGATCTCAAGAAGATCCTTTGATCTTTTCTACGGGG
TCTGACGCTCAGTGGAACGAAAACTCACGTTAAGGGATTTTGGTCATGAGATTATCAAAAAGGATCTTCA
CCTAGATCCTTTTAAATTAAAAATGAAGTTTTAAATCAATCTAAAGTATATATGAGTAAACTTGGTCTGA
CAGTTACCAATGCTTAATCAGTGAGGCACCTATCTCAGCGATCTGTCTATTTCGTTCATCCATAGTTGCA
TTTAAATTTCCGAACTCTCCAAGGCCCTCGTCGGAAAATCTTCAAACCTTTCGTCCGATCCATCTTGCAG
GCTACCTCTCGAACGAACTATCGCAAGTCTCTTGGCCGGCCTTGCGCCTTGGCTATTGCTTGGCAGCGCC
TATCGCCAGGTATTACTCCAATCCCGAATATCCGAGATCGGGATCACCCGAGAGAAGTTCAACCTACATC
CTCAATCCCGATCTATCCGAGATCCGAGGAATATCGAAATCGGGGCGCGCCTGGTGTACCGAGAACGATC
CTCTCAGTGCGAGTCTCGACGATCCATATCGTTGCTTGGCAGTCAGCCAGTCGGAATCCAGCTTGGGACC
CAGGAAGTCCAATCGTCAGATATTGTACTCAAGCCTGGTCACGGCAGCGTACCGATCTGTTTAAACCTAG
ATATTGATAGTCTGATCGGTCAACGTATAATCGAGTCCTAGCTTTTGCAAACATCTATCAAGAGACAGGA
TCAGCAGGAGGCTTTCGCATGAGTATTCAACATTTCCGTGTCGCCCTTATTCCCTTTTTTGCGGCATTTT
GCCTTCCTGTTTTTGCTCACCCAGAAACGCTGGTGAAAGTAAAAGATGCTGAAGATCAGTTGGGTGCGCG
AGTGGGTTACATCGAACTGGATCTCAACAGCGGTAAGATCCTTGAGAGTTTTCGCCCCGAAGAACGCTTT
CCAATGATGAGCACTTTTAAAGTTCTGCTATGTGGCGCGGTATTATCCCGTATTGACGCCGGGCAAGAGC
AACTCGGTCGCCGCATACACTATTCTCAGAATGACTTGGTTGAGTATTCACCAGTCACAGAAAAGCATCT
TACGGATGGCATGACAGTAAGAGAATTATGCAGTGCTGCCATAACCATGAGTGATAACACTGCGGCCAAC
TTACTTCTGACAACGATTGGAGGACCGAAGGAGCTAACCGCTTTTTTGCACAACATGGGGGATCATGTAA
CTCGCCTTGATCGTTGGGAACCGGAGCTGAATGAAGCCATACCAAACGACGAGCGTGACACCACGATGCC
TGTAGCAATGGCAACAACCTTGCGTAAACTATTAACTGGCGAACTACTTACTCTAGCTTCCCGGCAACAG
TTGATAGACTGGATGGAGGCGGATAAAGTTGCAGGACCACTTCTGCGCTCGGCCCTTCCGGCTGGCTGGT
TTATTGCTGATAAATCTGGAGCCGGTGAGCGTGGGTCTCGCGGTATCATTGCAGCACTGGGGCCAGATGG
TAAGCCCTCCCGTATCGTAGTTATCTACACGACGGGGAGTCAGGCAACTATGGATGAACGAAATAGACAG
ATCGCTGAGATAGGTGCCTCACTGATTAAGCATTGGTAACCGATTCTAGGTGCATTGGCGCAGAAAAAAA
TGCCTGATGCGACGCTGCGCGTCTTATACTCCCACATATGCCAGATTCAGCAACGGATACGGCTTCCCCA
ACTTGCCCACTTCCATACGTGTCCTCCTTACCAGAAATTTATCCTTAAGATCCCGAATCGTTTAAACTCG
ACTCTGGCTCTATCGAATCTCCGTCGTTTCGAGCTTACGCGAACAGCCGTGGCGCTCATTTGCTCGTCGG
GCATCGAATCTCGTCAGCTATCGTCAGCTTACCTTTTTGGCAGCGATCGCGGCTCCCGACATCTTGGACC
ATTAGCTCCACAGGTATCTTCTTCCCTCTAGTGGTCATAACAGCAGCTTCAGCTACCTCTCAATTCAAAA
AACCCCTCAAGACCCGTTTAGAGGCCCCAAGGGGTTATGCTATCAATCGTTGCGTTACACACACAAAAAA
CCAACACACATCCATCTTCGATGGATAGCGATTTTATTATCTAACTGCTGATCGAGTGTAGCCAGATCTA
GTAATCAATTACGGGGTCATTAGTTCATAGCCCATATATGGAGTTCCGCGTTACATAACTTACGGTAAAT
GGCCCGCCTGGCTGACCGCCCAACGACCCCCGCCCATTGACGTCAATAATGACGTATGTTCCCATAGTAA
CGCCAATAGGGACTTTCCATTGACGTCAATGGGTGGAGTATTTACGGTAAACTGCCCACTTGGCAGTACA
TCAAGTGTATCATATGCCAAGTACGCCCCCTATTGACGTCAATGACGGTAAATGGCCCGCCTGGCATTAT
GCCCAGTACATGACCTTATGGGACTTTCCTACTTGGCAGTACATCTACGTATTAGTCATCGCTATTACCA
TGCTGATGCGGTTTTGGCAGTACATCAATGGGCGTGGATAGCGGTTTGACTCACGGGGATTTCCAAGTCT
CCACCCCATTGACGTCAATGGGAGTTTGTTTTGGCACCAAAATCAACGGGACTTTCCAAAATGTCGTAAC
AACTCCGCCCCATTGACGCAAATGGGCGGTAGGCGTGTACGGTGGGAGGTCTATATAAGCAGAGCTGGTT
TAGTGAACCGTCAGATCAGATCTTTGTCGATCCTACCATCCACTCGACACACCCGCCAGCGGCCGC
Features (pLannotate 1.2.2; 17 found; start..end, strand, type, name):
      5..3823    +  CDS            S: SPIKE_SARS2 - Experimental evidence at protein level: Swiss-Prot protein existence level 1. [Spike glycoprotein]: May down-regulate host tetherin (BST2) by lysosomal degradation, thereby counteracting its antiviral activity. From Severe acute respiratory syndrome coronavirus 2 (2019-nCoV) (SARS-CoV-2).
   3845..3862    +  CDS            6xHis: 6xHis affinity tag
   3915..4036    -  polyA_signal   SV40 poly(A) signal: SV40 polyadenylation signal
   4059..4128    -  CDS            large T antigen (fragment): large T antigen from SV40 (simian virus 40)
   4151..4197    +  terminator     T7 terminator: transcription terminator for bacteriophage T7 RNA polymerase
   4227..4363    +  terminator     rrnG terminator: transcription terminator from the E. coli ribosomal RNA rrnG operon (Albrechtsen et al., 1991)
   4408..4479    +  misc_feature   3' β-globin insulator: insulator downstream of the human β-globin locus (Farrell et al., 2002)
   4705..5293    -  rep_origin     ori: high-copy-number ColE1/pMB1/pBR322/pUC origin of replication
   5465..5529    -  CDS            bla(M) (fragment): β-lactamase lacking the signal sequence; bla(M); allows cytosolic expression of β-lactamase
   6039..6899    +  CDS            AmpR: β-lactamase; bla; confers resistance to ampicillin, carbenicillin, and related antibiotics
   6912..7048    +  terminator     rrnG terminator: transcription terminator from the E. coli ribosomal RNA rrnG operon (Albrechtsen et al., 1991)
   7200..7271    +  misc_feature   5' β-globin insulator: insulator upstream of the human β-globin locus (Farrell et al., 2002)
   7276..7322    -  terminator     T7 terminator: transcription terminator for bacteriophage T7 RNA polymerase
   7340..7388    -  polyA_signal   poly(A) signal: synthetic polyadenylation signal
   7469..7772    +  enhancer       CMV enhancer: human cytomegalovirus immediate early enhancer
   7845..7862    -  promoter       CMV promoter (fragment): human cytomegalovirus (CMV) immediate early promoter
   7925..7976    +  promoter       CMVd2 promoter: truncated human cytomegalovirus (CMV) immediate early promoter that yields moderately reduced expression relative to the full-length promoter
