[The description below was written by a language model from this plasmid's Addgene catalogue record and pLannotate feature annotations shown in this document.]
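Description:
pGBW-m4133578 is a mammalian expression plasmid built on the pTwist_CMV_6 backbone that carries the wild-type surface (spike, S) glycoprotein of SARS-CoV-2, with the depositor pointing to the NCBI reference protein for the original isolate. It is propagated in E. coli as a high-copy plasmid through a ColE1/pUC-type origin and selected with ampicillin via a full-length β-lactamase gene. A short additional β-lactamase fragment is also annotated and appears to be a backbone remnant. The sequenced construct is about 8 kb, consistent with the stated backbone and insert sizes.

The spike open reading frame occupies roughly 3.8 kb and is driven by cytomegalovirus immediate-early regulatory sequences. The annotation detects the CMV enhancer together with promoter matches labelled as a fragment and a truncated CMVd2 form, while the catalogue simply lists the promoter as CMV. The coding sequence is followed by a backbone-encoded C-terminal 6xHis tag, which the record describes as cleavable with TEV protease. The TEV site itself is not separately annotated, but there is a short gap between the spike ORF and the His tag where it would sit. Transcripts are terminated by an SV40 polyadenylation signal. The expression unit is flanked by β-globin insulator elements, bacterial rrnG and T7 terminators, and an upstream synthetic poly(A) signal, an arrangement that generally shields the cassette from read-through transcription originating in the backbone.

The record supports its use for transient expression of His-tagged spike protein in mammalian cells. The tag would allow affinity purification or detection and could then be removed by TEV cleavage.
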