Addgene plasmid #152329: pGBW-m4133578
Purpose: Mammalian expression plasmid for SARS-CoV-2 S (surface glycoprotein)
Depositing lab: Ginkgo Bioworks & Benjie Chen. Depositing organization: Ginkgo Bioworks.
Backbone
  Vector backbone: pTwist_CMV_6
  Backbone size w/o insert (bp): 4180
  Vector type: Mammalian Expression
Growth in bacteria
  Bacterial resistance: Ampicillin, 100 μg/mL
  Growth temperature: 37°C
  Growth strain: DH5alpha
  Copy number: High Copy
Gene/Insert
  Gene/Insert name: SARS-CoV-2 S (surface glycoprotein) (alt names: Spike protein; S protein)
  Species: Severe acute respiratory syndrome coronavirus 2
  Insert size (bp): 3815
  Mutation: wt
  Entrez Gene: S (a.k.a. GU280_gp02, spike glycoprotein)
  Promoter: CMV
  Tag / fusion protein: Cleavable TEV;6xHis-003 (C terminal on backbone)
  Cloning method: Unknown
Resource information
  A portion of this plasmid was derived from a plasmid made by: GinkgoBioworks
Depositor comments: NCBI reference sequence: YP_009724390.1
How to cite: pGBW-m4133578 was a gift from Ginkgo Bioworks & Benjie Chen (Addgene plasmid # 152329 ; http://n2t.net/addgene:152329 ; RRID:Addgene_152329)
